>Addgene plasmid #198168 | pACT2-μ1A | addgene full sequence | sequence record 387525 | Addgene NGS Result
ACAAGCTGTGACCGTCTCCGGGAGCTGCATGTGTCAGAGGTTTTCACCGTCATCACCGAAACGCGCGAGG
CAGCAACTTCTTTTCTTTTTTTTTCTTTTCTCTCTCCCCCGTTGTTGTCTCACCATATCCGCAATGACAA
AAAAATGATGGAAGACACTAAAGGAAAAAATTAACGACAAAGACAGCACCAACAGATGTCGTTGTTCCAG
AGCTGATGAGGGGTATCTCGAAGCACACGAAACTTTTTCCTTCCTTCATTCACGCACACTACTCTCTAAT
GAGCAACGGTATACGGCCTTCCTTCCAGTTACTTGAATTTGAAATAAAAAAAAGTTTGCTGTCTTGCTAT
CAAGTATAAATAGACCTGCAATTATTAATCTTTTGTTTCCTCGTCATTGTTCTCGTTCCCTTTCTTCCTT
GTTTCTTTTTCTGCACAATATTTCAAGCTATACCAAGCATACAATCAACTCCAAGCTTTGCAAAGATGGA
TAAAGCGGAATTAATTCCCGAGCCTCCAAAAAAGAAGAGAAAGGTCGAATTGGGTACCGCCGCCAATTTT
AATCAAAGTGGGAATATTGCTGATAGCTCATTGTCCTTCACTTTCACTAACAGTAGCAACGGTCCGAACC
TCATAACAACTCAAACAAATTCTCAAGCGCTTTCACAACCAATTGCCTCCTCTAACGTTCATGATAACTT
CATGAATAATGAAATCACGGCTAGTAAAATTGATGATGGTAATAATTCAAAACCACTGTCACCTGGTTGG
ACGGACCAAACTGCGTATAACGCGTTTGGAATCACTACAGGGATGTTTAATACCACTACAATGGATGATG
TATATAACTATCTATTCGATGATGAAGATACCCCACCAAACCCAAAAAAAGAGATCTCTATGGCTTACCC
ATACGATGTTCCAGATTACGCTAGCTTGGGTGGTCATATGGCCATGGAGGCCCCGGGGATCCGAATTCCC
GCCATGTCCGCCAGCGCCGTCTACGTACTGGATCTGAAGGGCAAGGTGCTCATCTGCAGGAACTACCGTG
GGGATGTGGACATGTCAGAGGTGGAGCACTTCATGCCCATTCTGATGGAGAAGGAGGAGGAGGGCATGCT
GTCACCTATCTTGGCCCATGGTGGCGTTCGTTTCATGTGGATTAAGCACAACAACCTGTACCTGGTCGCC
ACTTCAAAAAAGAATGCTTGTGTGTCACTGGTGTTCTCCTTCCTCTACAAGGTGGTACAGGTCTTCTCCG
AGTACTTTAAGGAGTTGGAGGAGGAGAGCATCCGAGACAACTTTGTCATCATCTACGAGCTGCTAGATGA
GCTCATGGACTTTGGCTACCCGCAGACCACTGACAGCAAGATCTTGCAGGAGTACATCACTCAGGAAGGC
CACAAGCTGGAAACGGGGGCCCCTAGGCCCCCAGCCACAGTCACCAATGCTGTGTCCTGGCGTTCAGAAG
GCATCAAGTATCGGAAGAATGAAGTATTCCTGGATGTCATTGAGGCTGTTAACCTCTTGGTCAGTGCCAA
TGGCAACGTGCTGCGCAGTGAGATTGTGGGTTCCATCAAGATGCGGGTCTTCCTCTCAGGCATGCCTGAG
TTACGCCTGGGTCTCAATGACAAGGTCCTCTTCGACAACACAGGCCGAGGGAAGAGCAAGTCAGTGGAGC
TGGAGGATGTGAAATTCCACCAGTGTGTGCGGCTGTCACGTTTTGAGAACGACCGCACTATCTCCTTCAT
CCCACCCGACGGAGAGTTTGAACTCATGTCCTACCGCCTCAACACCCATGTGAAGCCTTTGATCTGGATT
GAGTCCGTGATTGAGAAGCATTCCCACAGCCGCATTGAGTACATGGTCAAGGCCAAGAGCCAGTTCAAGA
GGCGGTCAACAGCCAACAATGTAGAGATCCATATACCAGTCCCCAACGATGCTGATTCACCCAAGTTCAA
GACTACAGTGGGGAGTGTCAAGTGGGTCCCTGAAAACAGTGAGATCGTGTGGTCCGTCAAGTCCTTTCCG
GGTGGCAAGGAGTACCTGATGCGGGCCCACTTTGGCCTTCCCAGTGTGGAAGCTGAAGACAAGGAGGGAA
AGCCCCCCATCAGCGTCAAGTTTGAGATCCCCTACTTCACTACCTCTGGCATCCAGGTGCGCTACCTGAA
AATCATTGAGAAGAGTGGGTACCAGGCCCTGCCCTGGGTACGATATATCACACAGAACGGAGATTATCAG
CTCCGGACCCAGTGACTCGAGAGATCTATGAATCGTAGATACTGAAAAACCCCGCAAGTTCACTTCAACT
GTGCATCGTGCACCATCTCAATTTCTTTCATTTATACATCGTTTTGCCTTCTTTTATGTAACTATACTCC
TCTAAGTTTCAATCTTGGCCATGTAACCTCTGATCTATAGAATTTTTTAAATGACTAGAATTAATGCCCA
TCTTTTTTTTGGACCTAAATTCTTCATGAAAATATATTACGAGGGCTTATTCAGAAGCTTTGGACTTCTT
CGCCAGAGGTTTGGTCAAGTCTCCAATCAAGGTTGTCGGCTTGTCTACCTTGCCAGAAATTTACGAAAAG
ATGGAAAAGGGTCAAATCGTTGGTAGATACGTTGTTGACACTTCTAAATAAGCGAATTTCTTATGATTTA
TGATTTTTATTATTAAATAAGTTATAAAAAAAATAAGTGTATACAAATTTTAAAGTGACTCTTAGGTTTT
AAAACGAAAATTCTTATTCTTGAGTAACTCTTTCCTGTAGGTCAGGTTGCTTTCTCAGGTATAGCATGAG
GTCGCTCTTATTGACCACACCTCTACCGGCATGCCGGTCGAGGGACCTAATAACTTCGTATAGCATACAT
TATACGAAGTTATATTAAGGGTTCCGGATCGCGGCCGCTCGACCTGCAGCCAAGCTAGCTTGGCTGGACG
TAAACTCCTCTTCAGACCTAATAACTTCGTATAGCATACATTATACGAAGTTATATTAAGGGTTATTGAA
TATGATCGGAATTGGTCGAGGGACCTAATAACTTCGTATAGCATACATTATACGAAGTTATATTAAGGGT
TCCGGATCGCGGCCGCTCGACCTGCAGCCAAGCTAGCTTGGCTGGACGTAAACTCCTCTTCAGACCTAAT
AACTTCGTATAGCATACATTATACGAAGTTATATTAAGGGTTATTGAATATGATCGGAATTGGTCGAGGG
ACCTAATAACTTCGTATAGCATACATTATACGAAGTTATATTAAGGGTTCCGGATCGCGGCCGCTCGACC
TGCAGCCAAGCTAGCTTGGCTGGACGTAAACTCCTCTTCAGACCTAATAACTTCGTATAGCATACATTAT
ACGAAGTTATATTAAGGGTTATTGAATATGATCGGAATTGGTCGACTACGTCGTTAAGGCCGTTTCTGAC
AGAGTAAAATTCTTGAGGGAACTTTCACCATTATGGGAAATGGTTCAAGAAGGTATTGACTTAAACTCCA
TCAAATGGTCAGGTCATTGAGTGTTTTTTATTTGTTGTATTTTTTTTTTTTTAGAGAAAATCCTCCAATA
TATAAATTAGGAATCATAGTTTCATGATTTTCTGTTACACCTAACTTTTTGTGTGGTGCCCTCCTCCTTG
TCAATATTAATGTTAAAGTGCAATTCTTTTTCCTTATCACGTTGAGCCATTAGTATCAATTTGCTTACCT
GTATTCCTTTACATCCTCCTTTTTCTCCTTCTTGATAAATGTATGTAGATTGCGTATATAGTTTCGTCTA
CCCTATGAACATATTCCATTTTGTAATTTCGTGTCGTTTCTATTATGAATTTCATTTATAAAGTTTATGT
ACAAATATCATAAAAAAAGAGAATCTTTTTAAGCAAGGATTTTCTTAACTTCTTCGGCGACAGCATCACC
GACTTCGGTGGTACTGTTGGAACCACCTAAATCACCAGTTCTGATACCTGCATCCAAAACCTTTTTAACT
GCATCTTCAATGGCCTTACCTTCTTCAGGCAAGTTCAATGACAATTTCAACATCATTGCAGCAGACAAGA
TAGTGGCGATAGGGTTGACCTTATTCTTTGGCAAATCTGGAGCAGAACCGTGGCATGGTTCGTACAAACC
AAATGCGGTGTTCTTGTCTGGCAAAGAGGCCAAGGACGCAGATGGCAACAAACCCAAGGAACCTGGGATA
ACGGAGGCTTCATCGGAGATGATATCACCAAACATGTTGCTGGTGATTATAATACCATTTAGGTGGGTTG
GGTTCTTAACTAGGATCATGGCGGCAGAATCAATCAATTGATGTTGAACCTTCAATGTAGGAAATTCGTT
CTTGATGGTTTCCTCCACAGTTTTTCTCCATAATCTTGAAGAGGCCAAAACATTAGCTTTATCCAAGGAC
CAAATAGGCAATGGTGGCTCATGTTGTAGGGCCATGAAAGCGGCCATTCTTGTGATTCTTTGCACTTCTG
GAACGGTGTATTGTTCACTATCCCAAGCGACACCATCACCATCGTCTTCCTTTCTCTTACCAAAGTAAAT
ACCTCCCACTAATTCTCTGACAACAACGAAGTCAGTACCTTTAGCAAATTGTGGCTTGATTGGAGATAAG
TCTAAAAGAGAGTCGGATGCAAAGTTACATGGTCTTAAGTTGGCGTACAATTGAAGTTCTTTACGGATTT
TTAGTAAACCTTGTTCAGGTCTAACACTACCTGTACCCCATTTAGGACCACCCACAGCACCTAACAAAAC
GGCATCAGCCTTCTTGGAGGCTTCCAGCGCCTCATCTGGAAGTGGAACACCTGTAGCATCGATAGCAGCA
CCACCAATTAAATGATTTTCGAAATCGAACTTGACATTGGAACGAACATCAGAAATAGCTTTAAGAACCT
TAATGGCTTCGGCTGTGATTTCTTGACCAACGTGGTCACCTGGCAAAACGACGATCTTCTTAGGGGCAGA
CATTAGAATGGTATATCCTTGAAATATATATATATATTGCTGAAATGTAAAAGGTAAGAAAAGTTAGAAA
GTAAGACGATTGCTAACCACCTATTGGAAAAAACAATAGGTCCTTAAATAATATTGTCAACTTCAAGTAT
TGTGATGCAAGCATTTAGTCATGAACGCTTCTCTATTCTATATGAAAAGCCGGTTCCGGCGCTCTCACCT
TTCCTTTTTCTCCCAATTTTTCAGTTGAAAAAGGTATATGCGTCAGGCGACCTCTGAAATTAACAAAAAA
TTTCCAGTCATCGAATTTGATTCTGTGCGATAGCGCCCCTGTGTGTTCTCGTTATGTTGAGGAAAAAAAT
AATGGTTGCTAAGAGATTCGAACTCTTGCATCTTACGATACCTGAGTATTCCCACAGTTCCTTACCACTC
TTTTGTTACTCTATTGATCCAGCTCAGCAAAGGCAGTGTGATCTAAGATTCTATCTTCGCGATGTAGTAA
AACTAGCTAGACCGAGAAAGAGACTAGAAATGCAAAAGGCACTTCTACAATGGCTGCCATCATTATTATC
CGATGTGACGCTGCAGCTTCTCAATGATATTCGAATACGCTTTGAGGAGATACAGCCTAATATCCGACAA
ACTGTTTTACAGATTTACGATCGTACTTGTTACCCATCATTGAATTTTGAACATCCGAACCTGGGAGTTT
TCCCTGAAACAGATAGTATATTTGAACCTGTATAATAATATATAGTCTAGCGCTTTACGGAAGACAATGT
ATGTATTTCGGTTCCTGGAGAAACTATTGCATCTATTGCATAGGTAATCTTGCACGTCGCATCCCCGGTT
CATTTTCTGCGTTTCCATCTTGCACTTCAATAGCATATCTTTGTTAACGAAGCATCTGTGCTTCATTTTG
TAGAACAAAAATGCAACGCGAGAGCGCTAATTTTTCAAACAAAGAATCTGAGCTGCATTTTTACAGAACA
GAAATGCAACGCGAAAGCGCTATTTTACCAACGAAGAATCTGTGCTTCATTTTTGTAAAACAAAAATGCA
ACGCGAGAGCGCTAATTTTTCAAACAAAGAATCTGAGCTGCATTTTTACAGAACAGAAATGCAACGCGAG
AGCGCTATTTTACCAACAAAGAATCTATACTTCTTTTTTGTTCTACAAAAATGCATCCCGAGAGCGCTAT
TTTTCTAACAAAGCATCTTAGATTACTTTTTTTCTCCTTTGTGCGCTCTATAATGCAGTCTCTTGATAAC
TTTTTGCACTGTAGGTCCGTTAAGGTTAGAAGAAGGCTACTTTGGTGTCTATTTTCTCTTCCATAAAAAA
AGCCTGACTCCACTTCCCGCGTTTACTGATTACTAGCGAAGCTGCGGGTGCATTTTTTCAAGATAAAGGC
ATCCCCGATTATATTCTATACCGATGTGGATTGCGCATACTTTGTGAACAGAAAGTGATAGCGTTGATGA
TTCTTCATTGGTCAGAAAATTATGAACGGTTTCTTCTATTTTGTCTCTATATACTACGTATAGGAAATGT
TTACATTTTCGTATTGTTTTCGATTCACTCTATGAATAGTTCTTACTACAATTTTTTTGTCTAAAGAGTA
ATACTAGAGATAAACATAAAAAATGTAGAGGTCGAGTTTAGATGCAAGTTCAAGGAGCGAAAGGTGGATG
GGTAGGTTATATAGGGATATAGCACAGAGATATATAGCAAAGAGATACTTTTGAGCAATGTTTGTGGAAG
CGGTATTCGCAATATTTTAGTAGCTCGTTACAGTCCGGTGCGTTTTTGGTTTTTTGAAAGTGCGTCTTCA
GAGCGCTTTTGGTTTTCAAAAGCGCTCTGAAGTTCCTATACTTTCTAGAGAATAGGAACTTCGGAATAGG
AACTTCAAAGCGTTTCCGAAAACGAGCGCTTCCGAAAATGCAACGCGAGCTGCGCACATACAGCTCACTG
TTCACGTCGCACCTATATCTGCGTGTTGCCTGTATATATATATACATGAGAAGAACGGCATAGTGCGTGT
TTATGCTTAAATGCGTACTTATATGCGTCTATTTATGTAGGATGAAAGGTAGTCTAGTACCTCCTGTGAT
ATTATCCCATTCCATGCGGGGTATCGTATGCTTCCTTCAGCACTACCCTTTAGCTGTTCTATATGCTGCC
ACTCCTCAATTGGATTAGTCTCATCCTTCAATGCTATCATTTCCTTTGATATTGGATCATATGCATAGTA
CCGAGAAACTAGTGCGAAGTAGTGATCAGGTATTGCTGTTATCTGATGAGTATACGTTGTCCTGGCCACG
GCAGAAGCACGCTTATCGCTCCAATTTCCCACAACATTAGTCAACTCCGTTAGGCCCTTCATTGAAAGAA
ATGAGGTCATCAAATGTCTTCCAATGTGAGATTTTGGGCCATTTTTTATAGCAAAGATTGAATAAGGCGC
ATTTTTCTTCAAAGCTCAGGTGGCACTTTTCGGGGAAATGTGCGCGGAACCCCTATTTGTTTATTTTTCT
AAATACATTCAAATATGTATCCGCTCATGAGACAATAACCCTGATAAATGCTTCAATAATATTGAAAAAG
GAAGAGTATGAGTATTCAACATTTCCGTGTCGCCCTTATTCCCTTTTTTGCGGCATTTTGCCTTCCTGTT
TTTGCTCACCCAGAAACGCTGGTGAAAGTAAAAGATGCTGAAGATCAGTTGGGTGCACGAGTGGGTTACA
TCGAACTGGATCTCAACAGCGGTAAGATCCTTGAGAGTTTTCGCCCCGAAGAACGTTTTCCAATGATGAG
CACTTTTAAAGTTCTGCTATGTGGCGCGGTATTATCCCGTGTTGACGCCGGGCAAGAGCAACTCGGTCGC
CGCATACACTATTCTCAGAATGACTTGGTTGAGTACTCACCAGTCACAGAAAAGCATCTTACGGATGGCA
TGACAGTAAGAGAATTATGCAGTGCTGCCATAACCATGAGTGATAACACTGCGGCCAACTTACTTCTGAC
AACGATCGGAGGACCGAAGGAGCTAACCGCTTTTTTGCACAACATGGGGGATCATGTAACTCGCCTTGAT
CGTTGGGAACCGGAGCTGAATGAAGCCATACCAAACGACGAGCGTGACACCACGATGCCTGCAGCAATGG
CAACAACGTTGCGCAAACTATTAACTGGCGAACTACTTACTCTAGCTTCCCGGCAACAATTAATAGACTG
GATGGAGGCGGATAAAGTTGCAGGACCACTTCTGCGCTCGGCCCTTCCGGCTGGCTGGTTTATTGCTGAT
AAATCTGGAGCCGGTGAGCGTGGGTCTCGCGGTATCATTGCAGCACTGGGGCCAGATGGTAAGCCCTCCC
GTATCGTAGTTATCTACACGACGGGGAGTCAGGCAACTATGGATGAACGAAATAGACAGATCGCTGAGAT
AGGTGCCTCACTGATTAAGCATTGGTAACTGTCAGACCAAGTTTACTCATATATACTTTAGATTGATTTA
AAACTTCATTTTTAATTTAAAAGGATCTAGGTGAAGATCCTTTTTGATAATCTCATGACCAAAATCCCTT
AACGTGAGTTTTCGTTCCACTGAGCGTCAGACCCCGTAGAAAAGATCAAAGGATCTTCTTGAGATCCTTT
TTTTCTGCGCGTAATCTGCTGCTTGCAAACAAAAAAACCACCGCTACCAGCGGTGGTTTGTTTGCCGGAT
CAAGAGCTACCAACTCTTTTTCCGAAGGTAACTGGCTTCAGCAGAGCGCAGATACCAAATACTGTCCTTC
TAGTGTAGCCGTAGTTAGGCCACCACTTCAAGAACTCTGTAGCACCGCCTACATACCTCGCTCTGCTAAT
CCTGTTACCAGTGGCTGCTGCCAGTGGCGATAAGTCGTGTCTTACCGGGTTGGACTCAAGACGATAGTTA
CCGGATAAGGCGCAGCGGTCGGGCTGAACGGGGGGTTCGTGCACACAGCCCAGCTTGGAGCGAACGACCT
ACACCGAACTGAGATACCTACAGCGTGAGCTATGAGAAAGCGCCACGCTTCCCGAAGGGAGAAAGGCGGA
CAGGTATCCGGTAAGCGGCAGGGTCGGAACAGGAGAGCGCACGAGGGAGCTTCCAGGGGGAAACGCCTGG
TATCTTTATAGTCCTGTCGGGTTTCGCCACCTCTGACTTGAGCGTCGATTTTTGTGATGCTCGTCAGGGG
GGCGGAGCCTATGGAAAAACGCCAGCAACGCGGCCTTTTTACGGTTCCTGGCCTTTTGCTGGCCTTTTGC
TCACATGTTCTTTCCTGCGTTATCCCCTGATTCTGTGGATAACCGTATTACCGCCTTTGAGTGAGCTGAT
ACCGCTCGCCGCAGCCGAACGACCGAGCGCAGCGAGTCAGTGAGCGAGGAAGCGGAAGAGCGCCTGATGC
GGTATTTTCTCCTTACGCATCTGTGCGGTATTTCACACCGCATATGGTGCACTCTCAGTACAATCTGCTC
TGATGCCGCATAGTTAAGCCAGTATACACTCCGCTATCGCTACGTGACTGGGTCATGGCTGCGCCCCGAC
ACCCGCCAACACCCGCTGACGCGCCCTGACGGGCTTGTCTGCTCCCGGCATCCGCTTACAG
Features (pLannotate 1.2.2; 23 found; start..end, strand, type, name):
     34..74      -  CDS            rop (fragment): Rop protein, which maintains plasmids at low copy number; rop
     74..470     +  promoter       ADH1 promoter: S. cerevisiae ADH1; promoter for alcohol dehydrogenase 1
    516..535     +  CDS            SV40 NLS (fragment): nuclear localization signal of SV40 (simian virus 40) large T antigen
    552..893     +  CDS            GAL4 activation domain: activation domain of the GAL4 transcriptional activator; Saccharomyces cerevisiae GAL4 (truncated)
    906..932     +  CDS            3xHA (fragment): three tandem HA epitope tags
    984..2252    +  CDS            Ap1m1: AP1M1_MOUSE - Also known as Cltnm. Experimental evidence at protein level: Swiss-Prot protein existence level 1. Subunit of clathrin-associated adaptor protein complex 1 that plays a role in protein sorting in the trans-Golgi network (TGN) and endosomes. The AP complexes mediate the recruitment of clathrin to membranes and the recognition of sorting signals within the cytosolic tails of transmembrane cargo molecules. From Mus musculus (Mouse).
   2504..2638    +  CDS            ADH1 (fragment): ADH1_YEAST - Also known as ADC1. Experimental evidence at protein level: Swiss-Prot protein existence level 1. This isozyme preferentially catalyzes the conversion of primary unbranched alcohols to their corresponding aldehydes. Also shows activity toward secondary alcohols. From Saccharomyces cerevisiae (strain ATCC 204508 / S288c) (Baker's yeast).
   2642..2829    +  terminator     ADH1 terminator: S. cerevisiae ADH1; transcription terminator for the S. cerevisiae alcohol dehydrogenase 1 (ADH1) gene
   2850..2883    +  protein_bind   loxP: Cre-mediated recombination occurs in the 8-bp core sequence (GCATACAT). Cre recombinase
   2961..2994    +  protein_bind   loxP: Cre-mediated recombination occurs in the 8-bp core sequence (GCATACAT). Cre recombinase
   3038..3071    +  protein_bind   loxP: Cre-mediated recombination occurs in the 8-bp core sequence (GCATACAT). Cre recombinase
   3149..3182    +  protein_bind   loxP: Cre-mediated recombination occurs in the 8-bp core sequence (GCATACAT). Cre recombinase
   3226..3259    +  protein_bind   loxP: Cre-mediated recombination occurs in the 8-bp core sequence (GCATACAT). Cre recombinase
   3337..3370    +  protein_bind   loxP: Cre-mediated recombination occurs in the 8-bp core sequence (GCATACAT). Cre recombinase
   3395..3517    +  CDS            NFS1 (fragment): NFS1_YEAST - Also known as SPL1 From Saccharomyces cerevisiae (strain ATCC 204508 / S288c) (Baker's yeast).
   3882..4973    -  CDS            LEU2: LEU3_YEAST - Experimental evidence at protein level: Swiss-Prot protein existence level 1. Catalyzes the oxidation of 3-carboxy-2-hydroxy-4- methylpentanoate (3-isopropylmalate) to 3-carboxy-4-methyl-2- oxopentanoate. The product decarboxylates to 4-methyl-2 oxopentanoate. From Saccharomyces cerevisiae (strain ATCC 204508 / S288c) (Baker's yeast).
   4974..5379    -  promoter       LEU2 promoter: S. cerevisiae LEU2
   5343..5702    +  CDS            RAF1 (fragment): RAF_YEAST - Experimental evidence at transcript level: Swiss-Prot protein existence level 2. Antagonizes transcriptional repression of recombinase FLP by REP1-REP2. May play a role in plasmid partitioning. From Saccharomyces cerevisiae (strain ATCC 204508 / S288c) (Baker's yeast).
   5856..7198    -  rep_origin     2μ ori: yeast 2μ plasmid origin of replication
   7463..7567    +  promoter       AmpR promoter: bla
   7568..8428    +  CDS            AmpR: β-lactamase; bla; confers resistance to ampicillin, carbenicillin, and related antibiotics
   8599..9187    +  rep_origin     ori: high-copy-number ColE1/pMB1/pBR322/pUC origin of replication
   9373..9513    -  misc_feature   bom: basis of mobility region from pBR322
