[The description below was written by a language model from this plasmid's Addgene catalogue record and pLannotate feature annotations shown in this document.]
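Description:
pACT2-μ1A is a yeast two-hybrid "prey" plasmid built on the pACT2 backbone. It is an E. coli/Saccharomyces cerevisiae shuttle vector that expresses the mouse AP-1 adaptor complex μ1A subunit (Ap1m1) fused to the GAL4 transcriptional activation domain. In bacteria it replicates from a ColE1/pBR322-type origin, with an adjacent bom region and a residual rop fragment, and is selected through the β-lactamase (AmpR) gene. In yeast it is maintained episomally by the 2μ origin and selected by complementation of leucine auxotrophy with the LEU2 marker, which is driven by its own promoter.

The expression cassette is driven by the S. cerevisiae ADH1 promoter and closed by the ADH1 terminator. The reading frame runs in order through an SV40 large T antigen nuclear localization signal, the GAL4 activation domain, an HA epitope and then the μ1A coding sequence, which was inserted between EcoRI and XhoI sites that remain intact. The NLS sends the fusion to the nucleus, and the HA tag allows its expression to be checked by immunodetection. If μ1A binds a partner fused to a GAL4 DNA-binding domain on a companion bait plasmid, a functional activator is reconstituted and switches on the reporter genes of the host strain.

The annotation also detects six loxP sites clustered downstream of the terminator. The record does not explain them, and they have no stated role in the assay. μ1A is the AP-1 subunit involved in recognising sorting signals in the cytosolic tails of transmembrane cargo. The associated study concerns basolateral sorting signal recognition by AP-1 μ1 subunits, which suggests the plasmid was used to test such interactions.
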