Addgene plasmid #198168: pACT2-μ1A
Purpose: Expression of GAL4 transcriptional activation domain (AD)-AP-1 μ1A fusion protein in yeast (yeast two-hybrid assays)
Depositing lab: Juan Bonifacino. Depositing organization: National Institute of Child Health and Human Development (NICHD). Publication: The adaptor protein-1 mu1B subunit expands the repertoire of basolateral sorting signal recognition in epithelial cells. Guo X, Mattera R, Ren X, Chen Y, Retamal C, Gonzalez A, Bonifacino JS. Dev Cell. 2013 Nov 11;27(3):353-66. doi: 10.1016/j.devcel.2013.10.006. PubMed 24229647.
Backbone
  Vector backbone: pACT2
  Backbone size w/o insert (bp): 8117
  Vector type: Yeast Expression
  Selectable markers: LEU2
Growth in bacteria
  Bacterial resistance: Ampicillin, 100 μg/mL
  Growth temperature: 37°C
  Growth strain: DH5alpha
  Copy number: Unknown
Gene/Insert
  Gene/Insert name: AP-1 μ1A
  Species: M. musculus (mouse)
  Insert size (bp): 1277
  Promoter: ADH1
  Tag / fusion protein: GAL4 transcriptional activation domain (AD) fragment (N terminal on backbone); HA tag (N terminal on backbone)
  Cloning method: Restriction Enzyme; 5′ cloning site EcoRI (not destroyed); 3′ cloning site XhoI (not destroyed)
  Sequencing primers: 5′ transcriptional activation domain (AD) forward; 3′ transcriptional activation domain (AD) reverse
Terms and licenses: Academic/Nonprofit Terms; Industry Terms: Not Available to Industry
How to cite: pACT2-μ1A was a gift from Juan Bonifacino (Addgene plasmid # 198168 ; http://n2t.net/addgene:198168 ; RRID:Addgene_198168)
