>Addgene plasmid #198168 | pACT2-μ1A | depositor partial sequence | sequence record 383828 | Full insert sequence and in frame cloning confirmed by sequencing
TACCCATACGATGTTCCAGATTACGCTAGCTTGGGTGGTCATATGGCCATGGAGGCCCCGGGGATCCGAA
TTCCCGCCATGTCCGCCAGCGCCGTCTACGTACTGGATCTGAAGGGCAAGGTGCTCATCTGCAGGAACTA
CCGTGGGGATGTGGACATGTCAGAGGTGGAGCACTTCATGCCCATTCTGATGGAGAAGGAGGAGGAGGGC
ATGCTGTCACCTATCTTGGCCCATGGTGGCGTTCGTTTCATGTGGATTAAGCACAACAACCTGTACCTGG
TCGCCACTTCAAAAAAGAATGCTTGTGTGTCACTGGTGTTCTCCTTCCTCTACAAGGTGGTACAGGTCTT
CTCCGAGTACTTTAAGGAGTTGGAGGAGGAGAGCATCCGAGACAACTTTGTCATCATCTACGAGCTGCTA
GATGAGCTCATGGACTTTGGCTACCCGCAGACCACTGACAGCAAGATCTTGCAGGAGTACATCACTCAGG
AAGGCCACAAGCTGGAAACGGGGGCCCCTAGGCCCCCAGCCACAGTCACCAATGCTGTGTCCTGGCGTTC
AGAAGGCATCAAGTATCGGAAGAATGAAGTATTCCTGGATGTCATTGAGGCTGTTAACCTCTTGGTCAGT
GCCAATGGCAACGTGCTGCGCAGTGAGATTGTGGGTTCCATCAAGATGCGGGTCTTCCTCTCAGGCATGC
CTGAGTTACGCCTGGGTCTCAATGACAAGGTCCTCTTCGACAACACAGGCCGAGGGAAGAGCAAGTCAGT
GGAGCTGGAGGATGTGAAATTCCACCAGTGTGTGCGGCTGTCACGTTTTGAGAACGACCGCACTATCTCC
TTCATCCCACCCGACGGAGAGTTTGAACTCATGTCCTACCGCCTCAACACCCATGTGAAGCCTTTGATCT
GGATTGAGTCCGTGATTGAGAAGCATTCCCACAGCCGCATTGAGTACATGGTCAAGGCCAAGAGCCAGTT
CAAGAGGCGGTCAACAGCCAACAATGTAGAGATCCATATACCAGTCCCCAACGATGCTGATTCACCCAAG
TTCAAGACTACAGTGGGGAGTGTCAAGTGGGTCCCTGAAAACAGTGAGATCGTGTGGTCCGTCAAGTCCT
TTCCGGGTGGCAAGGAGTACCTGATGCGGGCCCACTTTGGCCTTCCCAGTGTGGAAGCTGAAGACAAGGA
GGGAAAGCCCCCCATCAGCGTCAAGTTTGAGATCCCCTACTTCACTACCTCTGGCATCCAGGTGCGCTAC
CTGAAAATCATTGAGAAGAGTGGGTACCAGGCCCTGCCCTGGGTACGATATATCACACAGAACGGAGATT
ATCAGCTCCGGACCCAGTGACTCGAGAGATCTATGAATCGTAGATACTGAAAAAC
